>Addgene plasmid #22859 | p5194 pGL4.20 HPV18-LCR-luciferase | addgene partial sequence | sequence record 28749 | 22859 with RVprimer3
TTTCTCTGGCCTAACTGGCCGGTACCTGAGCTCGTTAAAGTTTTGGAATGTGGATTTAAAGGAAAAGTTT
TCTTTAGACTTAGATCAATATCCCCTTGGACGTAAATTTTTGGTTCAGGCTGGATTGCGTCGCAAGCCCA
CCATAGGCCCTCGCAAACGTTCTGCTCCATCTGCCACTACGTCTTCTAAACCTGCCAAGCGTGTGCGTGT
ACGTGCCAGGAAGTAATATGTGTGTGTGTATATATATATACATCTATTGTTGTGTTTGTATGTCCTGTGT
TTGTGTTTGTTGTATGATTGCATTGTATGGTATGTATGGTTGTTGTTGTATGTTGTATGTTACTATATTT
GTTGGTATGTGGCATTAAATAAAATATGTTTTGTGGTTCTGTGTGTTATGTGGTTGCGCCCTAGTGAGTA
ACAACTGTATTTGTGTTTGTGGTATGGGTGTTGCTTGTTGGGCTATATATTGTCCTGTATTTCAAGTTAT
AAAACTGCACACCTTACAGCATCCATTTTATCCTACAATCCTCCATTTTGCTGTGCAACCGATTTCGGTT
GCCTTTGGCTTATGTCTGTGGTTTTCTGCACAATACAGTACGCTGGCACTATTGCAAACTTTAATCTTTT
GGGCACTGCTCCTACATATTTTGAACAATTGGCGCGCCTCTTTGGCGCATATAANGCGCACCTGGTATTA
GTCATTTTCCTGTCCAGGTGCGCTACAACA
