[The description below was written by a language model from this plasmid's Addgene catalogue record.]
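Description:
p5194 pGL4.20 HPV18-LCR-luciferase is a mammalian reporter plasmid built on a pGL4-series luciferase backbone of roughly 6 kb, into which an approximately 1 kb fragment carrying the long control region (LCR) of human papillomavirus type 18 has been cloned between SacI and BglII sites. It is propagated in E. coli under ampicillin selection. The record does not list the origin of replication, copy number, or any mammalian selection marker, and no feature table is provided, so the exact layout of the backbone elements cannot be confirmed from the information given.

The LCR is the noncoding regulatory region of the papillomavirus genome. It contains the viral early promoter and enhancer elements together with binding sites for the viral E2 protein and cellular transcription factors. pGL4-type vectors are generally promoterless luciferase reporters with a multiple cloning site upstream of the luciferase gene, so placing the HPV18 LCR in that position makes luciferase output a readout of LCR-driven transcription. The precise boundaries of the LCR fragment and the specific luciferase variant are not stated in the record.

The associated publication concerns Brd4-independent transcriptional repression by papillomavirus E2 proteins. This fits use of the plasmid in transfected mammalian cells to measure how E2 or other viral and host factors activate or repress the HPV18 early promoter, typically by co-expressing the candidate regulator and measuring luciferase activity.
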