Addgene plasmid #22859: p5194 pGL4.20 HPV18-LCR-luciferase
Depositing lab: Peter Howley. Depositing organization: Harvard Medical School. Publication: Brd4-independent transcriptional repression function of the papillomavirus e2 proteins. Schweiger MR, Ottinger M, You J, Howley PM. J Virol. 2007 Sep . 81(18):9612-22. 10.1128/JVI.00447-07 PubMed 17626100.
Backbone
  Vector backbone: pGL4
  Backbone size w/o insert (bp): 6000
  Vector type: Mammalian Expression
Growth in bacteria
  Bacterial resistance: Ampicillin, 100 μg/mL
  Growth temperature: 37°C
  Growth strain: DH5alpha
  Copy number: Unknown
Gene/Insert
  Gene/Insert name: HPV18-LCR-luciferase
  Species: human papillomavirus
  Insert size (bp): 1000
  Cloning method: Restriction Enzyme; 5′ cloning site SacI (unknown if destroyed); 3′ cloning site BglII (unknown if destroyed)
  Sequencing primers: 5′ unknown
Terms and licenses: Academic/Nonprofit Terms; Industry Terms: Not Available to Industry
How to cite: p5194 pGL4.20 HPV18-LCR-luciferase was a gift from Peter Howley (Addgene plasmid # 22859 ; http://n2t.net/addgene:22859 ; RRID:Addgene_22859)
